Addgene plasmid #158253: pLKO_HA.AU1.C_NGFR
Purpose: Protein Barcode (Pro-Code) for vector/cell tracking. Contains U6 trRNA cassette for sgRNA cloning. Enables phenotypic CRISPR screens at a single cell resolution (using cytometry).
Depositing lab: Brian Brown. Depositing organization: Icahn School of Medicine at Mount Sinai. Publication: Protein Barcodes Enable High-Dimensional Single-Cell CRISPR Screens. Wroblewska A, Dhainaut M, Ben-Zvi B, Rose SA, Park ES, Amir ED, Bektesevic A, Baccarini A, Merad M, Rahman AH, Brown BD. Cell. 2018 Nov 1;175(4):1141-1155.e16. doi: 10.1016/j.cell.2018.09.022. Epub 2018 Oct 18. PubMed 30343902.
Backbone
  Vector backbone: pLKO
  Backbone size w/o insert (bp): 9000
  Vector type: Lentiviral, CRISPR
Growth in bacteria
  Bacterial resistance: Ampicillin, 100 μg/mL
  Growth temperature: 37°C
  Growth strain: NEB Stable
  Copy number: High Copy
Gene/Insert
  Gene/Insert name: Pro-Code Tagged human dNGFR
  Species: H. sapiens (human)
  Insert size (bp): 1000
  Mutation: Truncation of the signaling domain
  Entrez Gene: NGFR (a.k.a. CD271, Gp80-LNGFR, TNFRSF16, p75(NTR), p75NTR)
  Promoter: EF1a
  Tag / fusion protein: HA.AU1.C (N terminal on insert)
  Cloning method: Restriction Enzyme; 5′ cloning site Unknown (unknown if destroyed)
  Sequencing primers: 5′ cctttttgagtttggatcttggttcat
Terms and licenses: Academic/Nonprofit Terms; Industry Terms: Not Available to Industry
How to cite: pLKO_HA.AU1.C_NGFR was a gift from Brian Brown (Addgene plasmid # 158253 ; http://n2t.net/addgene:158253 ; RRID:Addgene_158253)
