[The description below was written by a language model from this plasmid's Addgene catalogue record and pLannotate feature annotations shown in this document.]
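Description:
pLKO_HA.AU1.C_NGFR is a lentiviral CRISPR vector on the pLKO backbone that pairs an sgRNA expression cassette with a protein barcode ("Pro-Code") for tracking transduced cells. In bacteria it is maintained as a high-copy plasmid through a ColE1/pUC-type origin and selected with ampicillin via the bla gene. An f1 origin, an SV40 origin and poly(A) signal, and remnants of lac and phage promoter elements are also present in the backbone. The viral portion has a third-generation layout. An RSV promoter drives a truncated HIV-1 5' LTR, followed by the Ψ packaging signal with a partial gag sequence, the RRE for Rev-dependent export of the genomic RNA, and a cPPT/CTS. A second truncated LTR downstream of the payload closes the transfer cassette; the feature table labels it as a 5' LTR, but its position is that of the 3' LTR.

Two expression units sit between the LTRs. A human U6 Pol III promoter is followed by the S. pyogenes Cas9 guide RNA scaffold, leaving a site for cloning a user-chosen sgRNA; no Cas9 is annotated, so the nuclease must be supplied separately. Downstream, an EF-1α promoter drives human NGFR truncated to remove its signaling domain (dNGFR), which serves as an inert cell-surface scaffold. It carries the N-terminal epitope combination HA, AU1 and C, and a WPRE enhances its expression. The individual epitope tags are not annotated in the feature table, which shows only the NGFR fragment. Because each Pro-Code vector displays a distinct epitope combination detectable by antibody staining, the barcode reports which guide a cell received. This allows pooled phenotypic CRISPR screens to be read out at single-cell resolution by cytometry.
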