Features (pLannotate 1.2.2; 29 found; start..end, strand, type, name):
     50..290     +  promoter       U6 promoter: RNA polymerase III promoter for human U6 snRNA
    317..392     +  misc_RNA       gRNA scaffold: guide RNA scaffold for the Streptococcus pyogenes CRISPR/Cas9 system
    440..557     +  misc_feature   cPPT/CTS: central polypurine tract and central termination sequence of HIV-1
    624..690     +  CDS            small t antigen (fragment): SV40 (simian virus 40) small t antigen
    697..1875    +  promoter       EF-1α promoter: strong constitutive promoter for human elongation factor EF-1α
   1892..1917    +  misc_feature   MCS (fragment): multiple cloning site
   1930..2874    +  CDS            NGFR (fragment): TNR16_HUMAN - Also known as TNFRSF16. Experimental evidence at protein level: Swiss-Prot protein existence level 1. Low affinity receptor which can bind to NGF, BDNF, NTF3, and NTF4. Forms a heterodimeric receptor with SORCS2 that binds the precursor forms of NGF, BDNF and NTF3 with high affinity, and has much lower affinity for mature NGF and BDNF (PubMed:24908487). Plays an important role in differentiation and survival of specific neuronal populations during development (By similarity). Can mediate cell survival as well as cell death of neural cells. Plays a role in the inactivation of RHOA
   2905..3493    +  misc_feature   WPRE: woodchuck hepatitis virus posttranscriptional regulatory element
   3498..3635    +  CDS            nef (fragment): NEF_HV1LA - Experimental evidence at protein level: Swiss-Prot protein existence level 1. Extracellular Nef protein targets CD4(+) T-lymphocytes for apoptosis by interacting with CXCR4 surface receptors. From Human immunodeficiency virus type 1 group M subtype B (isolate Lai) (HIV-1).
   3621..3801    +  LTR            5' LTR (truncated): truncated 5' long terminal repeat (LTR) from HIV-1
   3873..3994    +  polyA_signal   SV40 poly(A) signal: SV40 polyadenylation signal
   4034..4169    +  rep_origin     SV40 ori: SV40 origin of replication
   4190..4208    -  promoter       T7 promoter: promoter for bacteriophage T7 RNA polymerase
   4216..4371    +  CDS            lacZα (fragment): LacZα fragment of β-galactosidase; lacZ fragment
   4376..4804    +  rep_origin     f1 ori (sequence partly withheld): f1 bacteriophage origin of replication; arrow indicates direction of (+) strand synthesis
   4857..4961    +  promoter       AmpR promoter: bla
   4962..5822    +  CDS            AmpR: β-lactamase; bla; confers resistance to ampicillin, carbenicillin, and related antibiotics
   5993..6581    +  rep_origin     ori: high-copy-number ColE1/pMB1/pBR322/pUC origin of replication
   6764..6856    +  CDS            lacI (fragment): lac repressor; lacI; The lac repressor binds to the lac operator to inhibit transcription in E. coli. This inhibition can be relieved by adding lactose or isopropyl-β-D-thiogalactopyranoside (IPTG).
   6869..6890    +  protein_bind   CAP binding site: CAP binding activates transcription in the presence of cAMP. E. coli catabolite activator protein
   6905..6935    +  promoter       lac promoter: promoter for the E. coli lac operon
   6943..6959    +  protein_bind   lac operator: The lac repressor binds to the lac operator to inhibit transcription in E. coli. This inhibition can be relieved by adding lactose or isopropyl-β-D-thiogalactopyranoside (IPTG). lac repressor encoded by lacI
   7004..7022    +  promoter       T3 promoter: promoter for bacteriophage T3 RNA polymerase
   7050..7276    +  promoter       RSV promoter: Rous sarcoma virus enhancer/promoter
   7277..7457    +  LTR            5' LTR (truncated): truncated 5' long terminal repeat (LTR) from HIV-1
   7504..7629    +  misc_feature   HIV-1 Ψ: packaging signal of human immunodeficiency virus type 1
   7613..7976    +  CDS            HIV-1 gag (fragment): gag protein from human immunodeficiency virus 1; gag
   8122..8355    +  misc_feature   RRE: The Rev response element (RRE) of HIV-1 allows for Rev-dependent mRNA export from the nucleus to the cytoplasm.
   8732..8832    +  CDS            Rev (fragment): human immunodeficiency virus 1 (HIV-1) Rev protein; rev; enhances nuclear export of unspliced and incompletely spliced viral mRNAs
>Addgene plasmid #158253 | pLKO_HA.AU1.C_NGFR | addgene full sequence | sequence record 327846 | Addgene NGS Result
TCGACGGTATCGATCACGAGACTAGTATCGAGCGGCCGCCCCCTTCACCGAGGGCCTATTTCCCATGATT
CCTTCATATTTGCATATACGATACAAGGCTGTTAGAGAGATAATTGGAATTAATTTGACTGTAAACACAA
AGATATTAGTACAAAATACGTGACGTAGAAAGTAATAATTTCTTGGGTAGTTTGCAGTTTTAAAATTATG
TTTTAAAATGGACTATCATATGCTTACCGTAACTTGAAAGTATTTCGATTTCTTGGCTTTATATATCTTG
TGGAAAGGACGAAACACCGGGTCTTCGAGAAGACCTGTTTTAGAGCTAGAAATAGCAAGTTAAAATAAGG
CTAGTCCGTTATCAACTTGAAAAAGTGGCACCGAGTCGGTGCTTTTTTTAATTCTCGACCTCGAGACAAA
TGGCAGTATTCATCCACAATTTTAAAAGAAAAGGGGGGATTGGGGGGTACAGTGCAGGGGAAAGAATAGT
AGACATAATAGCAACAGACATACAAACTAAAGAATTACAAAAACAAATTACAAAAATTCAAAATTTTCGG
GTTTATTACAGGGACAGCAGAGATCCACTTTGGCCGCGGCTCGAGGCGATAAGCTTTGCAAAGATGGATA
AAGTTTTAAACAGAGAGGAATCTTTGCAGCTAATGGACCTTCTAGGTCTTGAAAGGAGTGGGAATTGGCT
CCGGTGCCCGTCAGTGGGCAGAGCGCACATCGCCCACAGTCCCCGAGAAGTTGGGGGGAGGGGTCGGCAA
TTGAACCGGTGCCTAGAGAAGGTGGCGCGGGGTAAACTGGGAAAGTGATGTCGTGTACTGGCTCCGCCTT
TTTCCCGAGGGTGGGGGAGAACCGTATATAAGTGCAGTAGTCGCCGTGAACGTTCTTTTTCGCAACGGGT
TTGCCGCCAGAACACAGGTAAGTGCCGTGTGTGGTTCCCGCGGGCCTGGCCTCTTTACGGGTTATGGCCC
TTGCGTGCCTTGAATTACTTCCACCTGGCTGCAGTACGTGATTCTTGATCCCGAGCTTCGGGTTGGAAGT
GGGTGGGAGAGTTCGAGGCCTTGCGCTTAAGGAGCCCCTTCGCCTCGTGCTTGAGTTGAGGCCTGGCCTG
GGCGCTGGGGCCGCCGCGTGCGAATCTGGTGGCACCTTCGCGCCTGTCTCGCTGCTTTCGATAAGTCTCT
AGCCATTTAAAATTTTTGATGACCTGCTGCGACGCTTTTTTTCTGGCAAGATAGTCTTGTAAATGCGGGC
CAAGATCTGCACACTGGTATTTCGGTTTTTGGGGCCGCGGGCGGCGACGGGGCCCGTGCGTCCCAGCGCA
CATGTTCGGCGAGGCGGGGCCTGCGAGCGCGGCCACCGAGAATCGGACGGGGGTAGTCTCAAGCTGGCCG
GCCTGCTCTGGTGCCTGGCCTCGCGCCGCCGTGTATCGCCCCGCCCTGGGCGGCAAGGCTGGCCCGGTCG
GCACCAGTTGCGTGAGCGGAAAGATGGCCGCTTCCCGGCCCTGCTGCAGGGAGCTCAAAATGGAGGACGC
GGCGCTCGGGAGAGCGGGCGGGTGAGTCACCCACACAAAGGAAAAGGGCCTTTCCGTCCTCAGCCGTCGC
TTCATGTGACTCCACGGAGTACCGGGCGCCGTCCAGGCACCTCGATTAGTTCTCGAGCTTTTGGAGTACG
TCGTCTTTAGGTTGGGGGGAGGGGTTTTATGCGATGGAGTTTCCCCACACTGAGTGGGTGGAGACTGAAG
TTAGGCCAGCTTGGCACTTGATGTAATTCTCCTTGGAATTTGCCCTTTTTGAGTTTGGATCTTGGTTCAT
TCTCAAGCCTCAGACAGTGGTTCAAAGTTTTTTTCTTCCATTTCAGGTGTCGTGAGGAATTCTGCAGTCG
ATCGACGGTACCGCGGGCCCGGGATCCACGGTCGCCACCATGGGGGCAGGTGCCACCGGCCGCGCCATGG
ACGGGCCGCGCCTGCTGCTGTTGCTGCTTCTGGGGGTGTCCCTTGGAGGTGCCAAGGAGGCATGCTACCC
ATACGATGTGCCAGATTACGCTGGAGGAGGCGGGGGAGGGGACACCTATCGGTACATTGGAGGAGGCGGG
GGAGGGGAGGACCAGGTGGACCCCAGGCTGATCGACGGCAAGCCCACAGGCCTGTACACACACAGCGGTG
AGTGCTGCAAAGCCTGCAACCTGGGCGAGGGTGTGGCCCAGCCTTGTGGAGCCAACCAGACCGTGTGTGA
GCCCTGCCTGGACAGCGTGACGTTCTCCGACGTGGTGAGCGCGACCGAGCCGTGCAAGCCGTGCACCGAG
TGCGTGGGGCTCCAGAGCATGTCGGCGCCGTGCGTGGAGGCCGACGACGCCGTGTGCCGCTGCGCCTACG
GCTACTACCAGGATGAGACGACTGGGCGCTGCGAGGCGTGCCGCGTGTGCGAGGCGGGCTCGGGCCTCGT
GTTCTCCTGCCAGGACAAGCAGAACACCGTGTGCGAGGAGTGCCCCGACGGCACGTATTCCGACGAGGCC
AACCACGTGGACCCGTGCCTGCCCTGCACCGTGTGCGAGGACACCGAGCGCCAGCTCCGCGAGTGCACAC
GCTGGGCCGACGCCGAGTGCGAGGAGATCCCTGGCCGTTGGATTACACGGTCCACACCCCCAGAGGGCTC
GGACAGCACAGCCCCCAGCACCCAGGAGCCTGAGGCACCTCCAGAACAAGACCTCATAGCCAGCACGGTG
GCAGGTGTGGTGACCACAGTGATGGGCAGCTCCCAGCCCGTGGTGACCCGAGGCACCACCGACAACCTCA
TCCCTGTCTATTGCTCCATCCTGGCTGCTGTGGTTGTGGGCCTTGTGGCCTACATAGCCTTCAAGAGGTG
GAACAGGGGTATCCTCTAGAGCGGCCGCGTCGACAATCAACCTCTGGATTACAAAATTTGTGAAAGATTG
ACTGGTATTCTTAACTATGTTGCTCCTTTTACGCTATGTGGATACGCTGCTTTAATGCCTTTGTATCATG
CTATTGCTTCCCGTATGGCTTTCATTTTCTCCTCCTTGTATAAATCCTGGTTGCTGTCTCTTTATGAGGA
GTTGTGGCCCGTTGTCAGGCAACGTGGCGTGGTGTGCACTGTGTTTGCTGACGCAACCCCCACTGGTTGG
GGCATTGCCACCACCTGTCAGCTCCTTTCCGGGACTTTCGCTTTCCCCCTCCCTATTGCCACGGCGGAAC
TCATCGCCGCCTGCCTTGCCCGCTGCTGGACAGGGGCTCGGCTGTTGGGCACTGACAATTCCGTGGTGTT
GTCGGGGAAGCTGACGTCCTTTCCATGGCTGCTCGCCTGTGTTGCCACCTGGATTCTGCGCGGGACGTCC
TTCTGCTACGTCCCTTCGGCCCTCAATCCAGCGGACCTTCCTTCCCGCGGCCTGCTGCCGGCTCTGCGGC
CTCTTCCGCATCTTCGCCTTCGCCCTCAGACGAGTCGGATCTCCCTTTGGGCCGCCTCCCCGCCTGGGTA
CCTTTAAGACCAATGACTTACAAGGCAGCTGTAGATCTTAGCCACTTTTTAAAAGAAAAGGGGGGACTGG
AAGGGCTAATTCACTCCCAACGAAGATAAGATCTGCTTTTTGCTTGTACTGGGTCTCTCTGGTTAGACCA
GATCTGAGCCTGGGAGCTCTCTGGCTAACTAGGGAACCCACTGCTTAAGCCTCAATAAAGCTTGCCTTGA
GTGCTTCAAGTAGTGTGTGCCCGTCTGTTGTGTGACTCTGGTAACTAGAGATCCCTCAGACCCTTTTAGT
CAGTGTGGAAAATCTCTAGCAGTAGTAGTTCATGTCATCTTATTATTCAGTATTTATAACTTGCAAAGAA
ATGAATATCAGAGAGTGAGAGGAACTTGTTTATTGCAGCTTATAATGGTTACAAATAAAGCAATAGCATC
ACAAATTTCACAAATAAAGCATTTTTTTCACTGCATTCTAGTTGTGGTTTGTCCAAACTCATCAATGTAT
CTTATCATGTCTGGCTCTAGCTATCCCGCCCCTAACTCCGCCCATCCCGCCCCTAACTCCGCCCAGTTCC
GCCCATTCTCCGCCCCATGGCTGACTAATTTTTTTTATTTATGCAGAGGCCGAGGCCGCCTCGGCCTCTG
AGCTATTCCAGAAGTAGTGAGGAGGCTTTTTTGGAGGCCTAGGGACGTACCCAATTCGCCCTATAGTGAG
TCGTATTACGCGCGCTCACTGGCCGTCGTTTTACAACGTCGTGACTGGGAAAACCCTGGCGTTACCCAAC
TTAATCGCCTTGCAGCACATCCCCCTTTCGCCAGCTGGCGTAATAGCGAAGAGGCCCGCACCGATCGCCC
TTCCCAACAGTTGCGCAGCCTGAATGGCGAATGGG
[124 nt withheld, positions 4376-4499]
C
[91 nt withheld, positions 4501-4591]
A
[49 nt withheld, positions 4593-4641]
CCTTTGACGTTGGAGTCCACGTTCTTT
[37 nt withheld, positions 4669-4705]
ACCCTATCTCGGTCTATTCTTTTGATTTATAAGGGATTTTGCCGATTTCGGCCTATTGGTTAAAAAATGA
GCTGATTTAACAAAAATTTAACGCGAATTTTAACAAAATATTAACGCTTACAATTTAGGTGGCACTTTTC
GGGGAAATGTGCGCGGAACCCCTATTTGTTTATTTTTCTAAATACATTCAAATATGTATCCGCTCATGAG
ACAATAACCCTGATAAATGCTTCAATAATATTGAAAAAGGAAGAGTATGAGTATTCAACATTTCCGTGTC
GCCCTTATTCCCTTTTTTGCGGCATTTTGCCTTCCTGTTTTTGCTCACCCAGAAACGCTGGTGAAAGTAA
AAGATGCTGAAGATCAGTTGGGTGCACGAGTGGGTTACATCGAACTGGATCTCAACAGCGGTAAGATCCT
TGAGAGTTTTCGCCCCGAAGAACGTTTTCCAATGATGAGCACTTTTAAAGTTCTGCTATGTGGCGCGGTA
TTATCCCGTATTGACGCCGGGCAAGAGCAACTCGGTCGCCGCATACACTATTCTCAGAATGACTTGGTTG
AGTACTCACCAGTCACAGAAAAGCATCTTACGGATGGCATGACAGTAAGAGAATTATGCAGTGCTGCCAT
AACCATGAGTGATAACACTGCGGCCAACTTACTTCTGACAACGATCGGAGGACCGAAGGAGCTAACCGCT
TTTTTGCACAACATGGGGGATCATGTAACTCGCCTTGATCGTTGGGAACCGGAGCTGAATGAAGCCATAC
CAAACGACGAGCGTGACACCACGATGCCTGTAGCAATGGCAACAACGTTGCGCAAACTATTAACTGGCGA
ACTACTTACTCTAGCTTCCCGGCAACAATTAATAGACTGGATGGAGGCGGATAAAGTTGCAGGACCACTT
CTGCGCTCGGCCCTTCCGGCTGGCTGGTTTATTGCTGATAAATCTGGAGCCGGTGAGCGTGGGTCTCGCG
GTATCATTGCAGCACTGGGGCCAGATGGTAAGCCCTCCCGTATCGTAGTTATCTACACGACGGGGAGTCA
GGCAACTATGGATGAACGAAATAGACAGATCGCTGAGATAGGTGCCTCACTGATTAAGCATTGGTAACTG
TCAGACCAAGTTTACTCATATATACTTTAGATTGATTTAAAACTTCATTTTTAATTTAAAAGGATCTAGG
TGAAGATCCTTTTTGATAATCTCATGACCAAAATCCCTTAACGTGAGTTTTCGTTCCACTGAGCGTCAGA
CCCCGTAGAAAAGATCAAAGGATCTTCTTGAGATCCTTTTTTTCTGCGCGTAATCTGCTGCTTGCAAACA
AAAAAACCACCGCTACCAGCGGTGGTTTGTTTGCCGGATCAAGAGCTACCAACTCTTTTTCCGAAGGTAA
CTGGCTTCAGCAGAGCGCAGATACCAAATACTGTTCTTCTAGTGTAGCCGTAGTTAGGCCACCACTTCAA
GAACTCTGTAGCACCGCCTACATACCTCGCTCTGCTAATCCTGTTACCAGTGGCTGCTGCCAGTGGCGAT
AAGTCGTGTCTTACCGGGTTGGACTCAAGACGATAGTTACCGGATAAGGCGCAGCGGTCGGGCTGAACGG
GGGGTTCGTGCACACAGCCCAGCTTGGAGCGAACGACCTACACCGAACTGAGATACCTACAGCGTGAGCT
ATGAGAAAGCGCCACGCTTCCCGAAGGGAGAAAGGCGGACAGGTATCCGGTAAGCGGCAGGGTCGGAACA
GGAGAGCGCACGAGGGAGCTTCCAGGGGGAAACGCCTGGTATCTTTATAGTCCTGTCGGGTTTCGCCACC
TCTGACTTGAGCGTCGATTTTTGTGATGCTCGTCAGGGGGGCGGAGCCTATGGAAAAACGCCAGCAACGC
GGCCTTTTTACGGTTCCTGGCCTTTTGCTGGCCTTTTGCTCACATGTTCTTTCCTGCGTTATCCCCTGAT
TCTGTGGATAACCGTATTACCGCCTTTGAGTGAGCTGATACCGCTCGCCGCAGCCGAACGACCGAGCGCA
GCGAGTCAGTGAGCGAGGAAGCGGAAGAGCGCCCAATACGCAAACCGCCTCTCCCCGCGCGTTGGCCGAT
TCATTAATGCAGCTGGCACGACAGGTTTCCCGACTGGAAAGCGGGCAGTGAGCGCAACGCAATTAATGTG
AGTTAGCTCACTCATTAGGCACCCCAGGCTTTACACTTTATGCTTCCGGCTCGTATGTTGTGTGGAATTG
TGAGCGGATAACAATTTCACACAGGAAACAGCTATGACCATGATTACGCCAAGCGCGCAATTAACCCTCA
CTAAAGGGAACAAAAGCTGGAGCTGCAAGCTTAATGTAGTCTTATGCAATACTCTTGTAGTCTTGCAACA
TGGTAACGATGAGTTAGCAACATGCCTTACAAGGAGAGAAAAAGCACCGTGCATGGCGATTGGTGGAAGT
AAGGTGGTACGATCGTGCCTTATTAGGAAGGCAACAGACGGGTCTGACATGGATTGGACGAACCACTGAA
TTGCCGCATTGCAGAGATATTGTATTTAAGTGCCTAGCTCGATACATAAACGGGTCTCTCTGGTTAGACC
AGATCTGAGCCTGGGAGCTCTCTGGCTAACTAGGGAACCCACTGCTTAAGCCTCAATAAAGCTTGCCTTG
AGTGCTTCAAGTAGTGTGTGCCCGTCTGTTGTGTGACTCTGGTAACTAGAGATCCCTCAGACCCTTTTAG
TCAGTGTGGAAAATCTCTAGCAGTGGCGCCCGAACAGGGACTTGAAAGCGAAAGGGAAACCAGAGGAGCT
CTCTCGACGCAGGACTCGGCTTGCTGAAGCGCGCACGGCAAGAGGCGAGGGGCGGCGACTGGTGAGTACG
CCAAAAATTTTGACTAGCGGAGGCTAGAAGGAGAGAGATGGGTGCGAGAGCGTCAGTATTAAGCGGGGGA
GAATTAGATCGCGATGGGAAAAAATTCGGTTAAGGCCAGGGGGAAAGAAAAAATATAAATTAAAACATAT
AGTATGGGCAAGCAGGGAGCTAGAACGATTCGCAGTTAATCCTGGCCTGTTAGAAACATCAGAAGGCTGT
AGACAAATACTGGGACAGCTACAACCATCCCTTCAGACAGGATCAGAAGAACTTAGATCATTATATAATA
CAGTAGCAACCCTCTATTGTGTGCATCAAAGGATAGAGATAAAAGACACCAAGGAAGCTTTAGACAAGAT
AGAGGAAGAGCAAAACAAAAGTAAGACCACCGCACAGCAAGCGGCCGCTGATCTTCAGACCTGGAGGAGG
AGATATGAGGGACAATTGGAGAAGTGAATTATATAAATATAAAGTAGTAAAAATTGAACCATTAGGAGTA
GCACCCACCAAGGCAAAGAGAAGAGTGGTGCAGAGAGAAAAAAGAGCAGTGGGAATAGGAGCTTTGTTCC
TTGGGTTCTTGGGAGCAGCAGGAAGCACTATGGGCGCAGCGTCAATGACGCTGACGGTACAGGCCAGACA
ATTATTGTCTGGTATAGTGCAGCAGCAGAACAATTTGCTGAGGGCTATTGAGGCGCAACAGCATCTGTTG
CAACTCACAGTCTGGGGCATCAAGCAGCTCCAGGCAAGAATCCTGGCTGTGGAAAGATACCTAAAGGATC
AACAGCTCCTGGGGATTTGGGGTTGCTCTGGAAAACTCATTTGCACCACTGCTGTGCCTTGGAATGCTAG
TTGGAGTAATAAATCTCTGGAACAGATTTGGAATCACACGACCTGGATGGAGTGGGACAGAGAAATTAAC
AATTACACAAGCTTAATACACTCCTTAATTGAAGAATCGCAAAACCAGCAAGAAAAGAATGAACAAGAAT
TATTGGAATTAGATAAATGGGCAAGTTTGTGGAATTGGTTTAACATAACAAATTGGCTGTGGTATATAAA
ATTATTCATAATGATAGTAGGAGGCTTGGTAGGTTTAAGAATAGTTTTTGCTGTACTTTCTATAGTGAAT
AGAGTTAGGCAGGGATATTCACCATTATCGTTTCAGACCCACCTCCCAACCCCGAGGGGACCCGACAGGC
CCGAAGGAATAGAAGAAGAAGGTGGAGAGAGAGACAGAGACAGATCCATTCGATTAGTGAACGGATC
