>Addgene plasmid #158253 | pLKO_HA.AU1.C_NGFR | depositor partial sequence | sequence record 305375 | Tagged NGFR
ATGGGGGCAGGTGCCACCGGCCGCGCCATGGACGGGCCGCGCCTGCTGCTGTTGCTGCTTCTGGGGGTGT
CCCTTGGAGGTGCCAAGGAGGCATGCTACCCATACGATGTGCCAGATTACGCTGGAGGAGGCGGGGGAGG
GGACACCTATCGGTACATTGGAGGAGGCGGGGGAGGGGAGGACCAGGTGGACCCCAGGCTGATCGACGGC
AAGCCCACAGGCCTGTACACACACAGCGGTGAGTGCTGCAAAGCCTGCAACCTGGGCGAGGGTGTGGCCC
AGCCTTGTGGAGCCAACCAGACCGTGTGTGAGCCCTGCCTGGACAGCGTGACGTTCTCCGACGTGGTGAG
CGCGACCGAGCCGTGCAAGCCGTGCACCGAGTGCGTGGGGCTCCAGAGCATGTCGGCGCCGTGCGTGGAG
GCCGACGACGCCGTGTGCCGCTGCGCCTACGGCTACTACCAGGATGAGACGACTGGGCGCTGCGAGGCGT
GCCGCGTGTGCGAGGCGGGCTCGGGCCTCGTGTTCTCCTGCCAGGACAAGCAGAACACCGTGTGCGAGGA
GTGCCCCGACGGCACGTATTCCGACGAGGCCAACCACGTGGACCCGTGCCTGCCCTGCACCGTGTGCGAG
GACACCGAGCGCCAGCTCCGCGAGTGCACACGCTGGGCCGACGCCGAGTGCGAGGAGATCCCTGGCCGTT
GGATTACACGGTCCACACCCCCAGAGGGCTCGGACAGCACAGCCCCCAGCACCCAGGAGCCTGAGGCACC
TCCAGAACAAGACCTCATAGCCAGCACGGTGGCAGGTGTGGTGACCACAGTGATGGGCAGCTCCCAGCCC
GTGGTGACCCGAGGCACCACCGACAACCTCATCCCTGTCTATTGCTCCATCCTGGCTGCTGTGGTTGTGG
GCCTTGTGGCCTACATAGCCTTCAAGAGGTGGAACAGGGGTATCCTCTAG
